>Addgene plasmid #235741 | pYO1300 | addgene full sequence | sequence record 472633 | Addgene NGS Result
TAGTTATTAATAGTAATCAATTACGGGGTCATTAGTTCATAGCCCATATATGGAGTTCCGCGTTACATAA
CTTACGGTAAATGGCCCGCCTGGCTGACCGCCCAACGACCCCCGCCCATTGACGTCAATAATGACGTATG
TTCCCATAGTAACGCCAATAGGGACTTTCCATTGACGTCAATGGGTGGAGTATTTACGGTAAACTGCCCA
CTTGGCAGTACATCAAGTGTATCATATGCCAAGTACGCCCCCTATTGACGTCAATGACGGTAAATGGCCC
GCCTGGCATTATGCCCAGTACATGACCTTATGGGACTTTCCTACTTGGCAGTACATCTACGTATTAGTCA
TCGCTATTACCATGGTGATGCGGTTTTGGCAGTACATCAATGGGCGTGGATAGCGGTTTGACTCACGGGG
ATTTCCAAGTCTCCACCCCATTGACGTCAATGGGAGTTTGTTTTGGCACCAAAATCAACGGGACTTTCCA
AAATGTCGTAACAACTCCGCCCCATTGACGCAAATGGGCGGTAGGCGTGTACGGTGGGAGGTCTATATAA
GCAGAGCTGGTTTAGTGAACCGTCAGATCCGCTAGCGCTACCGGTCGCCACCATGGGGGAAGCAGAGAAG
TTTCACTACATCTATAGTTGTGACCTGGATATCAACGTCCAGCTTAAGATAGGAAGCTTGGAAGGGAAGA
GAGAACAAAAGAGTTATAAAGCTGTCCTGGAAGACCCAATGTTGAAGTTCTCAGGACTATATCAAGAGAC
ATGCTCTGATCTTTATGTTACTTGTCAAGTTTTTGCAGAAGGGAAGCCTTTGGCCTTGCCAGTGAGAACA
TCCTACAAAGCATTTAGTACAAGATGGAACTGGAATGAATGGCTGAAACTACCAGTAAAATACCCTGACC
TGCCCAGGAATGCCCAAGTGGCCCTCACCATCTGGGATGTGTATGGTCCCGGAAAAGCAGTGCCTGTAGG
AGGAACAACGGTTTCGCTCTTTGGAAAATACGGCATGTTTCGCCAAGGGATGCATGACTTGAAAGTCTGG
CCTAATGTAGAAGCAGATGGATCAGAACCCACAAAAACTCCTGGCAGAACAAGTAGCACTCTCTCAGAAG
ATCAGATGAGCCGTCTTGCCAAGCTCACCAAAGCTCATCGACAAGGACACATGGTGAAAGTAGATTGGCT
GGATAGATTGACATTTGCTGCAGCTGCAATGATAAATGAGAGTGAAAAACGAAGTTCTAATTTCATGTAC
CTGATGGTTGAATTTCGATGTGTCAAGTGTGATGATAAGGAATATGGTATTGTTTATTATGAAAAGGACG
GTGATGAATCATCTCCAATTTTAACAAGTTTTGAATTAGTGAAAGTTCCTGACCCCCAGATGTCTATGGA
GAATTTAGTTGAGAGCAAACACCACAAGCTTGCCCGGAGTTTAAGAAGTGGACCTTCTGACCACGATCTG
AAACCCAATGCTGCCACGAGAGATCAGTTAAATATTATTGTGAGTTATCCACCAACCAAGCAACTTACCT
ATGAAGAACAAGATCTTGTTTGGAAGTTTAGATATTATCTTACGAATCAAGAAAAAGCCTTGACAAAATT
CTTGAAATGTGTTAATTGGGATCTACCTCAAGAGGCCAAACAGGCCTTGGAACTTCTGGGAAAATGGAAG
CCGATGGATGTAGAGGACTCCTTGGAGCTGTTATCCTCTCATTACACCAACCCAACTGTGAGGCGTTATG
CTGTTGCCCGGTTGCGACAGGCCGATGATGAGGATTTGTTGATGTACCTATTACAATTGGTCCAGGCTCT
CAAATATGAAAATTTTGATGATATAAAGAATGGATTGGAACCTACCAAGAAGGATAGTCAGAGTTCAGTG
TCAGAAAATGTGTCAAATTCTGGAATAAATTCTGCAGAAATAGATAGCTCCCAAATTATAACCAGCCCCC
TTCCTTCAGTCTCTTCACCTCCTCCTGCATCAAAAACAAAAGAAGTTCCAGATGGCGAAAATCTGGAACA
AGATCTCTGTACCTTCTTGATATCGAGAGCCTGCAAAAACTCAACACTGGCTAATTATTTATACTGGTAT
GTGATAGTGGAATGTGAAGATCAAGATACTCAGCAGAGAGATCCAAAGACCCATGAGATGTACTTGAACG
TAATGAGAAGATTCAGCCAAGCATTGTTGAAGGGTGATAAGTCTGTCAGAGTTATGCGTTCTTTGCTGGC
TGCACAACAGACATTTGTAGATCGGTTGGTGCATCTAATGAAGGCAGTACAACGCGAAAGTGGAAATCGT
AAGAAAAAGAATGAGAGACTACAGGCATTGCTTGGAGATAATGAAAAGATGAATTTGTCAGATGTGGAAC
TTATCCCGTTGCCTTTAGAACCCCAAGTGAAAATTAGAGGAATAATTCCGGAAACAGCTACACTGTTTAA
AAGTGCCCTTATGCCTGCACAGTTGTTTTTTAAGACGGAAGATGGAGGCAAATATCCAGTTATATTTAAG
CATGGAGATGATTTACGTCAAGATCAACTTATTCTTCAAATCATTTCACTCATGGACAAGCTGTTACGGA
AAGAAAATCTGGACTTGAAATTGACACCTTATAAGGTGTTAGCCACCAGTACAAAACATGGCTTCATGCA
GTTTATCCAGTCAGTTCCTGTGGCTGAAGTTCTTGATACAGAGGGAAGCATTCAGAACTTTTTTAGAAAA
TATGCACCAAGTGAGAATGGGCCAAATGGGATTAGTGCTGAGGTCATGGACACTTACGTTAAAAGCTGTG
CTGGATATTGCGTGATCACCTATATACTTGGAGTTGGAGACAGGCACCTGGATAACCTTTTGCTAACAAA
AACAGGCAAACTCTTCCACATAGACTTTGGATATATTCTGGGTCGTGATCCAAAGCCTCTTCCTCCACCA
ATGAAGCTGAATAAAGAAATGGTAGAAGGAATGGGGGGCACACAGAGTGAGCAGTACCAAGAGTTCCGTA
AACAGTGTTACACGGCTTTCCTCCACCTGCGAAGGTATTCTAATCTGATTTTGAACTTGTTTTCCTTGAT
GGTTGATGCAAACATTCCAGATATTGCACTTGAACCAGATAAAACTGTGAAAAAGGTTCAGGATAAATTC
CGCTTAGACCTGTCGGATGAAGAGGCTGTGCATTACATGCAGAGTCTGATTGATGAGAGTGTCCATGCTC
TTTTTGCTGCAGTGGTGGAACAGATTCACAAGTTTGCCCAGTACTGGCGCAAAGGTTCTGCGGGATCAGC
TGCCGGAGTGAGCAAGGGCGAGGAGCTGTTCACCGGGGTGGTGCCCATCCTGGTCGAGCTGGACGGCGAC
GTAAACGGCCACAAGTTCAGCGTGTCCGGCGAGGGCGAGGGCGATGCCACCTACGGCAAGCTGACCCTGA
AGTTCATCTGCACCACCGGCAAGCTGCCCGTGCCCTGGCCCACCCTCGTGACCACCCTGACCTACGGCGT
GCAGTGCTTCAGCCGCTACCCCGACCACATGAAGCAGCACGACTTCTTCAAGTCCGCCATGCCCGAAGGC
TACGTCCAGGAGCGCACCATCTTCTTCAAGGACGACGGCAACTACAAGACCCGCGCCGAGGTGAAGTTCG
AGGGCGACACCCTGGTGAACCGCATCGAGCTGAAGGGCATCGACTTCAAGGAGGACGGCAACATCCTGGG
GCACAAGCTGGAGTACAACTACAACAGCCACAACGTCTATATCATGGCCGACAAGCAGAAGAACGGCATC
AAGGTGAACTTCAAGATCCGCCACAACATCGAGGACGGCAGCGTGCAGCTCGCCGACCACTACCAGCAGA
ACACCCCCATCGGCGACGGCCCCGTGCTGCTGCCCGACAACCACTACCTGAGCACCCAGTCCGCCCTGAG
CAAAGACCCCAACGAGAAGCGCGATCACATGGTCCTGCTGGAGTTCGTGACCGCCGCCGGGATCACTCTC
GGCATGGACGAGCTGTACAAGTGAGGATCCACCGGATCTAGATAACTGATCATAATCAGCCATACCACAT
TTGTAGAGGTTTTACTTGCTTTAAAAAACCTCCCACACCTCCCCCTGAACCTGAAACATAAAATGAATGC
AATTGTTGTTGTTAACTTGTTTATTGCAGCTTATAATGGTTACAAATAAAGCAATAGCATCACAAATTTC
ACAAATAAAGCATTTTTTTCACTGCATTCTAGTTGTGGTTTGTCCAAACTCATCAATGTATCTTAACGCG
TAAATTGTAAGCGTTAATATTTTGTTAAAATTCGCGTTAAATTTTTGTTAAATCAGCTCATTTTTTAACC
AATAGGCCGAAATCGGCAAAATCCCTTATAAATCAAAAGAATAGACCGAGATAGGGT
[37 nt withheld, positions 4398-4434]
AAAGAACGTGGACTCCAACGTCAAAGG
[49 nt withheld, positions 4462-4510]
T
[91 nt withheld, positions 4512-4602]
G
[124 nt withheld, positions 4604-4727]
CAGGTGGCACTTTTCGGGGAAATGTGCGCGGAACCCCTATTTGTTTATTTTTCTAAATACATTCAAATAT
GTATCCGCTCATGAGACAATAACCCTGATAAATGCTTCAATAATATTGAAAAAGGAAGAGTCCTGAGGCG
GAAAGAACCAGCTGTGGAATGTGTGTCAGTTAGGGTGTGGAAAGTCCCCAGGCTCCCCAGCAGGCAGAAG
TATGCAAAGCATGCATCTCAATTAGTCAGCAACCAGGTGTGGAAAGTCCCCAGGCTCCCCAGCAGGCAGA
AGTATGCAAAGCATGCATCTCAATTAGTCAGCAACCATAGTCCCGCCCCTAACTCCGCCCATCCCGCCCC
TAACTCCGCCCAGTTCCGCCCATTCTCCGCCCCATGGCTGACTAATTTTTTTTATTTATGCAGAGGCCGA
GGCCGCCTCGGCCTCTGAGCTATTCCAGAAGTAGTGAGGAGGCTTTTTTGGAGGCCTAGGCTTTTGCAAA
GATCGATCAAGAGACAGGATGAGGATCGTTTCGCATGATTGAACAAGATGGATTGCACGCAGGTTCTCCG
GCCGCTTGGGTGGAGAGGCTATTCGGCTATGACTGGGCACAACAGACAATCGGCTGCTCTGATGCCGCCG
TGTTCCGGCTGTCAGCGCAGGGGCGCCCGGTTCTTTTTGTCAAGACCGACCTGTCCGGTGCCCTGAATGA
ACTGCAAGACGAGGCAGCGCGGCTATCGTGGCTGGCCACGACGGGCGTTCCTTGCGCAGCTGTGCTCGAC
GTTGTCACTGAAGCGGGAAGGGACTGGCTGCTATTGGGCGAAGTGCCGGGGCAGGATCTCCTGTCATCTC
ACCTTGCTCCTGCCGAGAAAGTATCCATCATGGCTGATGCAATGCGGCGGCTGCATACGCTTGATCCGGC
TACCTGCCCATTCGACCACCAAGCGAAACATCGCATCGAGCGAGCACGTACTCGGATGGAAGCCGGTCTT
GTCGATCAGGATGATCTGGACGAAGAGCATCAGGGGCTCGCGCCAGCCGAACTGTTCGCCAGGCTCAAGG
CGAGCATGCCCGACGGCGAGGATCTCGTCGTGACCCATGGCGATGCCTGCTTGCCGAATATCATGGTGGA
AAATGGCCGCTTTTCTGGATTCATCGACTGTGGCCGGCTGGGTGTGGCGGACCGCTATCAGGACATAGCG
TTGGCTACCCGTGATATTGCTGAAGAGCTTGGCGGCGAATGGGCTGACCGCTTCCTCGTGCTTTACGGTA
TCGCCGCTCCCGATTCGCAGCGCATCGCCTTCTATCGCCTTCTTGACGAGTTCTTCTGAGCGGGACTCTG
GGGTTCGAAATGACCGACCAAGCGACGCCCAACCTGCCATCACGAGATTTCGATTCCACCGCCGCCTTCT
ATGAAAGGTTGGGCTTCGGAATCGTTTTCCGGGACGCCGGCTGGATGATCCTCCAGCGCGGGGATCTCAT
GCTGGAGTTCTTCGCCCACCCTAGGGGGAGGCTAACTGAAACACGGAAGGAGACAATACCGGAAGGAACC
CGCGCTATGACGGCAATAAAAAGACAGAATAAAACGCACGGTGTTGGGTCGTTTGTTCATAAACGCGGGG
TTCGGTCCCAGGGCTGGCACTCTGTCGATACCCCACCGAGACCCCATTGGGGCCAATACGCCCGCGTTTC
TTCCTTTTCCCCACCCCACCCCCCAAGTTCGGGTGAAGGCCCAGGGCTCGCAGCCAACGTCGGGGCGGCA
GGCCCTGCCATAGCCTCAGGTTACTCATATATACTTTAGATTGATTTAAAACTTCATTTTTAATTTAAAA
GGATCTAGGTGAAGATCCTTTTTGATAATCTCATGACCAAAATCCCTTAACGTGAGTTTTCGTTCCACTG
AGCGTCAGACCCCGTAGAAAAGATCAAAGGATCTTCTTGAGATCCTTTTTTTCTGCGCGTAATCTGCTGC
TTGCAAACAAAAAAACCACCGCTACCAGCGGTGGTTTGTTTGCCGGATCAAGAGCTACCAACTCTTTTTC
CGAAGGTAACTGGCTTCAGCAGAGCGCAGATACCAAATACTGTTCTTCTAGTGTAGCCGTAGTTAGGCCA
CCACTTCAAGAACTCTGTAGCACCGCCTACATACCTCGCTCTGCTAATCCTGTTACCAGTGGCTGCTGCC
AGTGGCGATAAGTCGTGTCTTACCGGGTTGGACTCAAGACGATAGTTACCGGATAAGGCGCAGCGGTCGG
GCTGAACGGGGGGTTCGTGCACACAGCCCAGCTTGGAGCGAACGACCTACACCGAACTGAGATACCTACA
GCGTGAGCTATGAGAAAGCGCCACGCTTCCCGAAGGGAGAAAGGCGGACAGGTATCCGGTAAGCGGCAGG
GTCGGAACAGGAGAGCGCACGAGGGAGCTTCCAGGGGGAAACGCCTGGTATCTTTATAGTCCTGTCGGGT
TTCGCCACCTCTGACTTGAGCGTCGATTTTTGTGATGCTCGTCAGGGGGGCGGAGCCTATGGAAAAACGC
CAGCAACGCGGCCTTTTTACGGTTCCTGGCCTTTTGCTGGCCTTTTGCTCACATGTTCTTTCCTGCGTTA
TCCCCTGATTCTGTGGATAACCGTATTACCGCCATGCAT
Features (pLannotate 1.2.2; 14 found; start..end, strand, type, name):
     61..364     +  enhancer       CMV enhancer: human cytomegalovirus immediate early enhancer
    365..568     +  promoter       CMV promoter: human cytomegalovirus (CMV) immediate early promoter
    613..3273    +  CDS            PIK3C3: PK3C3_HUMAN - Also known as VPS34 From Homo sapiens (Human).
   3298..4014    +  CDS            EBFP: enhanced blue variant of GFP mammalian codon-optimized
   4037..4121    +  CDS            large T antigen (fragment): large T antigen from SV40 (simian virus 40)
   4144..4265    +  polyA_signal   SV40 poly(A) signal: SV40 polyadenylation signal
   4299..4727    -  rep_origin     f1 ori (sequence partly withheld): f1 bacteriophage origin of replication; arrow indicates direction of (+) strand synthesis
   4754..4858    +  promoter       AmpR promoter: bla
   4860..5217    +  promoter       SV40 promoter: SV40 enhancer and early promoter
   5252..6046    +  CDS            NeoR/KanR: aminoglycoside phosphotransferase from Tn5; aph(3')-II (or nptII); confers resistance to neomycin, kanamycin, and G418 (Geneticin®)
   6067..6219    +  CDS            ble (fragment): BLE_KLEPN - Experimental evidence at protein level: Swiss-Prot protein existence level 1. Binding protein with a strong affinity to the bleomycin family of antibiotics. Binds to CL990; an antimitotic-antibiotic compound. From Klebsiella pneumoniae.
   6278..6325    +  polyA_signal   HSV TK poly(A) signal: herpes simplex virus thymidine kinase polyadenylation signal (Cole and Stacy, 1985)
   6416..6432    -  polyA_signal   bGH poly(A) signal (fragment): bovine growth hormone polyadenylation signal
   6654..7242    +  rep_origin     ori: high-copy-number ColE1/pMB1/pBR322/pUC origin of replication
