[The description below was written by a language model from this plasmid's Addgene catalogue record and pLannotate feature annotations shown in this document.]
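Description:
pYO1300 is a 7,356 nt mammalian expression plasmid built on the pEGFP-C1 backbone that expresses full-length human VPS34 (PIK3C3, the class III phosphatidylinositol 3-kinase) fused to EGFP. The VPS34 coding sequence carries a four-residue substitution in which residues 199–202 (REIE) are replaced by alanines. Transcription is driven by the human cytomegalovirus immediate early enhancer and promoter and terminated by an SV40 polyadenylation signal. Although the backbone name suggests an N-terminal GFP arrangement, both the catalogue entry and the feature table place the fluorescent protein downstream of VPS34, so the tag sits at the C terminus of the kinase. The automated annotation labels this reading frame as EBFP. Because EBFP and EGFP differ by only a few residues, this most likely reflects a close-homologue match rather than a different reporter, and the deposited description specifies EGFP. The short hits to SV40 large T antigen, ble and the bGH poly(A) signal are only fragments and appear to be backbone remnants or incidental matches rather than functional parts.

The plasmid is propagated in E. coli at high copy number from a ColE1/pUC-type origin, and an f1 origin is also present. A single NeoR/KanR (Tn5 aminoglycoside phosphotransferase) gene serves both hosts. A bacterial bla-type promoter drives it for kanamycin selection in bacteria, while the SV40 early promoter and an HSV TK polyadenylation signal support G418 selection in mammalian cells. According to the record, the construct is for expressing the mutant VPS34–EGFP fusion in mammalian cells. It comes from a study of the structural basis of VPS34 activation by Rab1 and Rab5 on membranes, although the record does not state what the alanine substitution is meant to disrupt.
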