Addgene plasmid #235741: pYO1300
Purpose: Expression of VPS34 (REIE to AAAA)_FL - EGFP in mammalian cells
Depositing lab: Roger Williams. Depositing organization: MRC Laboratory of Molecular Biology. Publication: Structural basis for VPS34 kinase activation by Rab1 and Rab5 on membranes. Tremel S, Ohashi Y, Morado DR, Bertram J, Perisic O, Brandt LTL, von Wrisberg MK, Chen ZA, Maslen SL, Kovtun O, Skehel M, Rappsilber J, Lang K, Munro S, Briggs JAG, Williams RL. Nat Commun. 2021 Mar 10;12(1):1564. doi: 10.1038/s41467-021-21695-2. PubMed 33692360.
Backbone
  Vector backbone: pEGFP-C1
  Vector type: Mammalian Expression
Growth in bacteria
  Bacterial resistance: Kanamycin, 50 μg/mL
  Growth temperature: 37°C
  Growth strain: DH5alpha
  Copy number: High Copy
Gene/Insert
  Gene/Insert name: VPS34
  Species: H. sapiens (human)
  Mutation: 199REIE202 to 199AAAA202
  Entrez Gene: PIK3C3 (a.k.a. VPS34, Vps34, hVps34)
  Tag / fusion protein: EGFP (C terminal on backbone)
  Cloning method: Ligation Independent Cloning
Terms and licenses: Academic/Nonprofit Terms; Industry Terms: Not Available to Industry
How to cite: pYO1300 was a gift from Roger Williams (Addgene plasmid # 235741 ; http://n2t.net/addgene:235741 ; RRID:Addgene_235741)
